>Addgene plasmid #213801 | POC1475 | addgene full sequence | sequence record 437782 | Addgene NGS Result
TTCTCATGTTTGACAGCTTATCATCGATAAGCTTTAATGCGGTAGTTTATCACAGTTAAATTGCTAACGC
AGTCAGGCACCGTGTATGAAATCTAACAATGCGCTCATCGTCATCCTCGGCACCGTCACCCTGGATGCTG
TAGGCATAGGCTTGGTTATGCCGGTACTGCCGGGCCTCTTGCGGGATATCCGGATATAGTTCCTCCTTTC
AGCAAAAAACCCCTCAAGACCCGTTTAGAGGCCCCAAGGGGTTATGCTAGTTATTGCTCAGCGGTGGCAG
CAGCCAACTCAGCTTCCTTTCGGGCTTTGTTAGCAGCCGGATCCTCGAGTTAGTTCGCCTCTTTACCACT
CAACGCAGTTCCTAAGATGTCACGAAGCTGATGGCGAAGAGTTTGGATGGCCTCTTGCTGTTTGGCGTAT
TGTGCTAACAGCTCGTCTGGGTCATGGGATACGGTTTCTGCCTGGTGGGGGTTCTTAATATCAAGATTGA
AGTTACGGGCGATAACTTCATCAATAGAGACTTTCCAGGCCTGCTCATTCTCGACGCGACTTGCAAACCC
ATCCGCTTCGTTACCCCACCAATCAATTTCTGCCTGAAACTCCTCAAATTTCATTGGTTTCGTCTTGCTG
TAGTTTTTAACACCTGCGGGGTAAGGGTGTTCATAAAACCAGATCTCCTTGGTCGGCTGCCCTTTCGTGA
AAAATAACAGGTTAGTTTTGATCCCCGTATAGGGGTTAAAAACGCCGTTAGGTAAACGGACAATTGTGTG
CAAATTGCACTCTTCGGTCAGCAACTTTTTAATCTTAGTTTTAACACCTTCACCAAAAAGCGTACCATCG
GGCAACACCACGGCGGCACGACCGTTCTTAGCTAAGACCTCAATAATAAGCTGAAGAAATAAGTCCGCCG
TCTCACGTGTCTGCATGTCAGAGGGGAAGTTCTTTTCAATGCCATCTTCCTCAGTACCCCCGAATGGGGG
GTTAGTGATGATAACATCCATTTGCTCGTCCCACGATGAAAGTGGTTTATTAAGAGTATTGTCGTGGCGG
ATTTGAACGGGGACTTCGATGCCGTGAAGCAGCATGTTGGTCGTACACAACAAGTGTGGTAATTGCTTCT
TTTCGACCCCATGAATTTGTTTCTGCAAGATTTGATGGTCAGTCACAGTATGGGCATAATGGTTTTTAAC
GTGGTCGAAGGCGCATGCCAAAAATCCCCCCGTACCACAAGCCGGATCCATGATCGACTCACCCAGTTTA
GGGTCTACACGTTCAACCATGAAGCGAGTAACAGCGCGAGGCGTATAAAATTCACCAGCATTACCGGCAG
CCTGCAAGTCACGCAAAATTTGCTCGTAGATATCTCCAAAAAGATGGCGCTCTGAAGCACGTGTAAAGTC
AATCTCATTTAACTTGTTGATAACTTGGCGCAGCAACGTCCCGTTTTTCATGTAGTTATAAGCGTCGGAG
AAAGCCTGCTTTACTACATACCCGCGGGGGTTGATGTCGATCTGGGCGGGCAAGTCCTTCAAGGTGGGAA
AAAGATCATCGTTGACGAACGCCAACAATTTATCCCCTGTAATTCCTTCATTATCGGCGGCCCAATTGCG
CCATAAATAGCGTTCTGGCATAGGCAGACGATACTTTTCTTGTTCAATCTCCAGTGCCTGTTCCTGTGCA
TCAAAGATTTTTAAAAACAGTAACCAAGAAAGCTGGCCCAAACGCTGGGCATCACCATCAACACCGGCAT
CTTTGCGCATGATGTCTTGCAAGCTTTTAATAGCAGATGAGATTGACATATGGCTGCCGCGCGGCACCAG
GCCGCTGCTGTGATGATGATGATGATGGCTGCTGCCCATGGTATATCTCCTTCTTAAAGTTAAACAAAAT
TATTTCTAGAGGGGAATTGTTATCCGCTCACAATTCCCCTATAGTGAGTCGTATTAATTTCGCGGGATCG
AGATCTCGATCCTCTACGCCGGACGCATCGTGGCCGGCATCACCGGCGCCACAGGTGCGGTTGCTGGCGC
CTATATCGCCGACATCACCGATGGGGAAGATCGGGCTCGCCACTTCGGGCTCATGAGCGCTTGTTTCGGC
GTGGGTATGGTGGCAGGCCCCGTGGCCGGGGGACTGTTGGGCGCCATCTCCTTGCATGCACCATTCCTTG
CGGCGGCGGTGCTCAACGGCCTCAACCTACTACTGGGCTGCTTCCTAATGCAGGAGTCGCATAAGGGAGA
GCGTCGAGATCCCGGACACCATCGAATGGCGCAAAACCTTTCGCGGTATGGCATGATAGCGCCCGGAAGA
GAGTCAATTCAGGGTGGTGAATGTGAAACCAGTAACGTTATACGATGTCGCAGAGTATGCCGGTGTCTCT
TATCAGACCGTTTCCCGCGTGGTGAACCAGGCCAGCCACGTTTCTGCGAAAACGCGGGAAAAAGTGGAAG
CGGCGATGGCGGAGCTGAATTACATTCCCAACCGCGTGGCACAACAACTGGCGGGCAAACAGTCGTTGCT
GATTGGCGTTGCCACCTCCAGTCTGGCCCTGCACGCGCCGTCGCAAATTGTCGCGGCGATTAAATCTCGC
GCCGATCAACTGGGTGCCAGCGTGGTGGTGTCGATGGTAGAACGAAGCGGCGTCGAAGCCTGTAAAGCGG
CGGTGCACAATCTTCTCGCGCAACGCGTCAGTGGGCTGATCATTAACTATCCGCTGGATGACCAGGATGC
CATTGCTGTGGAAGCTGCCTGCACTAATGTTCCGGCGTTATTTCTTGATGTCTCTGACCAGACACCCATC
AACAGTATTATTTTCTCCCATGAAGACGGTACGCGACTGGGCGTGGAGCATCTGGTCGCATTGGGTCACC
AGCAAATCGCGCTGTTAGCGGGCCCATTAAGTTCTGTCTCGGCGCGTCTGCGTCTGGCTGGCTGGCATAA
ATATCTCACTCGCAATCAAATTCAGCCGATAGCGGAACGGGAAGGCGACTGGAGTGCCATGTCCGGTTTT
CAACAAACCATGCAAATGCTGAATGAGGGCATCGTTCCCACTGCGATGCTGGTTGCCAACGATCAGATGG
CGCTGGGCGCAATGCGCGCCATTACCGAGTCCGGGCTGCGCGTTGGTGCGGATATCTCGGTAGTGGGATA
CGACGATACCGAAGACAGCTCATGTTATATCCCGCCGTTAACCACCATCAAACAGGATTTTCGCCTGCTG
GGGCAAACCAGCGTGGACCGCTTGCTGCAACTCTCTCAGGGCCAGGCGGTGAAGGGCAATCAGCTGTTGC
CCGTCTCACTGGTGAAAAGAAAAACCACCCTGGCGCCCAATACGCAAACCGCCTCTCCCCGCGCGTTGGC
CGATTCATTAATGCAGCTGGCACGACAGTTTCCCGACTGGAAAGCGGGCAGTGAGCGCAACGCAATTAAT
GTAAGTTAGCTCACTCATTAGGCACCGGGATCTCGACCGATGCCCTTGAGAGCCTTCAACCCAGTCAGCT
CCTTCCGGTGGGCGCGGGGCATGACTATCGTCGCCGCACTTATGACTGTCTTCTTTATCATGCAACTCGT
AGGACAGGTGCCGGCAGCGCTCTGGGTCATTTTCGGCGAGGACCGCTTTCGCTGGAGCGCGACGATGATC
GGCCTGTCGCTTGCGGTATTCGGAATCTTGCACGCCCTCGCTCAAGCCTTCGTCACTGGTCCCGCCACCA
AACGTTTCGGCGAGAAGCAGGCCATTATCGCCGGCATGGCGGCCGACGCGCTGGGCTACGTCTTGCTGGC
GTTCGCGACGCGAGGCTGGATGGCCTTCCCCATTATGATTCTTCTCGCTTCCGGCGGCATCGGGATGCCC
GCGTTGCAGGCCATGCTGTCCAGGCAGGTAGATGACGACCATCAGGGACAGCTTCAAGGATCGCTCGCGG
CTCTTACCAGCCTAACTTCGATCATTGGACCGCTGATCGTCACGGCGATTTATGCCGCCTCGGCGAGCAC
ATGGAACGGGTTGGCATGGATTGTAGGCGCCGCCCTATACCTTGTCTGCCTCCCCGCGTTGCGTCGCGGT
GCATGGAGCCGGGCCACCTCGACCTGAATGGAAGCCGGCGGCACCTCGCTAACGGATTCACCACTCCAAG
AATTGGAGCCAATCAATTCTTGCGGAGAACTGTGAATGCGCAAACCAACCCTTGGCAGAACATATCCATC
GCGTCCGCCATCTCCAGCAGCCGCACGCGGCGCATCTCGGGCAGCGTTGGGTCCTGGCCACGGGTGCGCA
TGATCGTGCTCCTGTCGTTGAGGACCCGGCTAGGCTGGCGGGGTTGCCTTACTGGTTAGCAGAATGAATC
ACCGATACGCGAGCGAACGTGAAGCGACTGCTGCTGCAAAACGTCTGCGACCTGAGCAACAACATGAATG
GTCTTCGGTTTCCGTGTTTCGTAAAGTCTGGAAACGCGGAAGTCAGCGCCCTGCACCATTATGTTCCGGA
TCTGCATCGCAGGATGCTGCTGGCTACCCTGTGGAACACCTACATCTGTATTAACGAAGCGCTGGCATTG
ACCCTGAGTGATTTTTCTCTGGTCCCGCCGCATCCATACCGCCAGTTGTTTACCCTCACAACGTTCCAGT
AACCGGGCATGTTCATCATCAGTAACCCGTATCGTGAGCATCCTCTCTCGTTTCATCGGTATCATTACCC
CCATGAACAGAAATCCCCCTTACACGGAGGCATCAGTGACCAAACAGGAAAAAACCGCCCTTAACATGGC
CCGCTTTATCAGAAGCCAGACATTAACGCTTCTGGAGAAACTCAACGAGCTGGACGCGGATGAACAGGCA
GACATCTGTGAATCGCTTCACGACCACGCTGATGAGCTTTACCGCAGCTGCCTCGCGCGTTTCGGTGATG
ACGGTGAAAACCTCTGACACATGCAGCTCCCGGAGACGGTCACAGCTTGTCTGTAAGCGGATGCCGGGAG
CAGACAAGCCCGTCAGGGCGCGTCAGCGGGTGTTGGCGGGTGTCGGGGCGCAGCCATGACCCAGTCACGT
AGCGATAGCGGAGTGTATACTGGCTTAACTATGCGGCATCAGAGCAGATTGTACTGAGAGTGCACCATTG
CGGTGTGAAATACCGCACAGATGCGTAAGGAGAAAATACCGCATCAGGCGCTCTTCCGCTTCCTCGCTCA
CTGACTCGCTGCGCTCGGTCGTTCGGCTGCGGCGAGCGGTATCAGCTCACTCAAAGGCGGTAATACGGTT
ATCCACAGAATCAGGGGATAACGCAGGAAAGAACATGTGAGCAAAAGGCCAGCAAAAGGCCAGGAACCGT
AAAAAGGCCGCGTTGCTGGCGTTTTTCCATAGGCTCCGCCCCCCTGACGAGCATCACAAAAATCGACGCT
CAAGTCAGAGGTGGCGAAACCCGACAGGACTATAAAGATACCAGGCGTTTCCCCCTGGAAGCTCCCTCGT
GCGCTCTCCTGTTCCGACCCTGCCGCTTACCGGATACCTGTCCGCCTTTCTCCCTTCGGGAAGCGTGGCG
CTTTCTCATAGCTCACGCTGTAGGTATCTCAGTTCGGTGTAGGTCGTTCGCTCCAAGCTGGGCTGTGTGC
ACGAACCCCCCGTTCAGCCCGACCGCTGCGCCTTATCCGGTAACTATCGTCTTGAGTCCAACCCGGTAAG
ACACGACTTATCGCCACTGGCAGCAGCCACTGGTAACAGGATTAGCAGAGCGAGGTATGTAGGCGGTGCT
ACAGAGTTCTTGAAGTGGTGGCCTAACTACGGCTACACTAGAAGGACAGTATTTGGTATCTGCGCTCTGC
TGAAGCCAGTTACCTTCGGAAAAAGAGTTGGTAGCTCTTGATCCGGCAAACAAACCACCGCTGGTAGCGG
TGGTTTTTTTGTTTGCAAGCAGCAGATTACGCGCAGAAAAAAAGGATCTCAAGAAGATCCTTTGATCTTT
TCTACGGGGTCTGACGCTCAGTGGAACGAAAACTCACGTTAAGGGATTTTGGTCATGAGATTATCAAAAA
GGATCTTCACCTAGATCCTTTTAAATTAAAAATGAAGTTTTAAATCAATCTAAAGTATATATGAGTAAAC
TTGGTCTGACAGTTACCAATGCTTAATCAGTGAGGCACCTATCTCAGCGATCTGTCTATTTCGTTCATCC
ATAGTTGCCTGACTCCCCGTCGTGTAGATAACTACGATACGGGAGGGCTTACCATCTGGCCCCAGTGCTG
CAATGATACCGCGAGACCCACGCTCACCGGCTCCAGATTTATCAGCAATAAACCAGCCAGCCGGAAGGGC
CGAGCGCAGAAGTGGTCCTGCAACTTTATCCGCCTCCATCCAGTCTATTAATTGTTGCCGGGAAGCTAGA
GTAAGTAGTTCGCCAGTTAATAGTTTGCGCAACGTTGTTGCCATTGCTGCAGGCATCGTGGTGTCACGCT
CGTCGTTTGGTATGGCTTCATTCAGCTCCGGTTCCCAACGATCAAGGCGAGTTACATGATCCCCCATGTT
GTGCAAAAAAGCGGTTAGCTCCTTCGGTCCTCCGATCGTTGTCAGAAGTAAGTTGGCCGCAGTGTTATCA
CTCATGGTTATGGCAGCACTGCATAATTCTCTTACTGTCATGCCATCCGTAAGATGCTTTTCTGTGACTG
GTGAGTACTCAACCAAGTCATTCTGAGAATAGTGTATGCGGCGACCGAGTTGCTCTTGCCCGGCGTCAAC
ACGGGATAATACCGCGCCACATAGCAGAACTTTAAAAGTGCTCATCATTGGAAAACGTTCTTCGGGGCGA
AAACTCTCAAGGATCTTACCGCTGTTGAGATCCAGTTCGATGTAACCCACTCGTGCACCCAACTGATCTT
CAGCATCTTTTACTTTCACCAGCGTTTCTGGGTGAGCAAAAACAGGAAGGCAAAATGCCGCAAAAAAGGG
AATAAGGGCGACACGGAAATGTTGAATACTCATACTCTTCCTTTTTCAATATTATTGAAGCATTTATCAG
GGTTATTGTCTCATGAGCGGATACATATTTGAATGTATTTAGAAAAATAAACAAATAGGGGTTCCGCGCA
CATTTCCCCGAAAAGTGCCACCTGACGTCTAAGAAACCATTATTATCATGACATTAACCTATAAAAATAG
GCGTATCACGAGGCCCTTTCGTCTTCAAGAA
Features (pLannotate 1.2.2; 21 found; start..end, strand, type, name):
     10..38      +  promoter       tet promoter: E. coli promoter for tetracycline efflux protein gene
     86..190     +  CDS            TcR (fragment): tetracycline efflux protein; tet; confers resistance to tetracycline
    213..260     -  terminator     T7 terminator: transcription terminator for bacteriophage T7 RNA polymerase
    268..317     -  CDS            SET1 (fragment): solubility-enhancement tag derived from T7 phage gene 10B
    333..1799    -  CDS            hsdM: T1ME_ECOLX - Protein inferred from homology: Swiss-Prot protein existence level 3. The M and S subunits together form a methyltransferase (MTase) that methylates two adenine residues in complementary strands of a bipartite DNA recognition sequence. In the presence of the R subunit the complex can also act as an endonuclease, binding to the same target sequence but cutting the DNA some distance from this site. Whether the DNA is cut or modified depends on the methylation state of the target sequence. When the target site is unmodified, the DNA is cut. When the target site is hemimethylated, the
   1803..1820    -  CDS            thrombin site: thrombin recognition and cleavage site
   1831..1847    -  CDS            capTEV™ (fragment): composite tag for in vivo biotinylation, TEV protease cleavage, and 6xHis tagging
   1866..1888    -  RBS            RBS: efficient ribosome binding site from bacteriophage T7 gene 10 (Olins and Rangwala, 1989)
   1903..1927    -  protein_bind   lac operator: The lac repressor binds to the lac operator to inhibit transcription in E. coli. This inhibition can be relieved by adding lactose or isopropyl-β-D-thiogalactopyranoside (IPTG). lac repressor encoded by lacI
   1928..1946    -  promoter       T7 promoter: promoter for bacteriophage T7 RNA polymerase
   1968..2247    +  CDS            TcR (fragment): tetracycline efflux protein; tet; confers resistance to tetracycline
   2255..2332    +  promoter       lacI promoter: lacI
   2333..3414    +  CDS            lacI: lac repressor; lacI; The lac repressor binds to the lac operator to inhibit transcription in E. coli. This inhibition can be relieved by adding lactose or isopropyl-β-D-thiogalactopyranoside (IPTG).
   3427..3448    +  protein_bind   CAP binding site: CAP binding activates transcription in the presence of cAMP. E. coli catabolite activator protein
   3463..4087    +  CDS            TcR (fragment): tetracycline efflux protein; tet; confers resistance to tetracycline
   4329..4709    -  CDS            YPB1_ECOLX: Protein predicted: Swiss-Prot protein existence level 4. From Escherichia coli.
   4726..4917    +  CDS            rop: Rop protein, which maintains plasmids at low copy number; rop
   5019..5158    +  misc_feature   bom: basis of mobility region from pBR322
   5344..5932    -  rep_origin     ori: high-copy-number ColE1/pMB1/pBR322/pUC origin of replication
   6103..6963    -  CDS            AmpR: β-lactamase; bla; confers resistance to ampicillin, carbenicillin, and related antibiotics
   6964..7068    -  promoter       AmpR promoter: bla
