[The description below was written by a language model from this plasmid's Addgene catalogue record and pLannotate feature annotations shown in this document.]
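Description:
POC1475 is a bacterial expression plasmid built on the Novagen pET15b backbone, about 7.2 kb in total, carrying the M subunit of the BsaI-associated "switch" methylase M.Sen0738I from Salmonella enterica subsp. enterica serovar Thompson strain CFSAN000738. The roughly 1.47 kb coding sequence was cloned between the NdeI and XhoI sites. The automated annotation identifies it by homology as an hsdM-type gene, the methyltransferase subunit of a type I restriction-modification system. In such systems, M works with a specificity (S) subunit to methylate adenines in a bipartite recognition sequence. This plasmid encodes only the M subunit.

Expression follows the standard pET arrangement. A T7 promoter with an adjacent lac operator and the T7 gene 10 ribosome binding site drive the open reading frame, and a T7 terminator lies downstream. A plasmid-borne lacI gene supplies repressor, so transcription is held off until induction with IPTG in a host that provides T7 RNA polymerase. The protein carries an N-terminal His6 tag followed by a thrombin cleavage site, allowing affinity purification and optional tag removal. The small "capTEV" and "SET1" fragment hits most likely reflect the His-tag and vector-derived sequence rather than additional functional tags.

The plasmid replicates from a pBR322-type ColE1 origin accompanied by rop and bom. The catalogue lists it as high copy, although rop normally moderates copy number. Selection is by ampicillin through the bla gene, and the tetracycline-resistance fragments are nonfunctional pBR322 remnants. The construct was made for work on DNA methylases that selectively block type IIS restriction enzyme activity, here at BsaI sites.
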