Addgene plasmid #213801: POC1475
Purpose: BsaI-associated switch methylase subunit M
Depositing lab: Christopher A. O'Callaghan. Depositing organization: University of Oxford. Publication: DNA methylases for site-selective inhibition of type IIS restriction enzyme activity. Flores-Fernandez CN, Lin D, Robins K, O'Callaghan CA. Appl Microbiol Biotechnol. 2024 Jan 25;108(1):174. doi: 10.1007/s00253-024-13015-7. PubMed 38270650.
Backbone
  Vector backbone: pET15b
  Backbone manufacturer: Novagen
  Backbone size w/o insert (bp): 5708
  Total vector size (bp): 7175
  Vector type: Bacterial Expression
Growth in bacteria
  Bacterial resistance: Ampicillin, 100 μg/mL
  Growth temperature: 37°C
  Growth strain: DH5alpha
  Copy number: High Copy
Gene/Insert
  Gene/Insert name: BsaI-associated switch methylase M.Sen0738I (alt name: M.Sen0738I subunit M)
  Species: S. enterica subsp. enterica serovar Thompson CFSAN000738
  Insert size (bp): 1470
  GenBank ID: CP019196
  Promoter: T7
  Tag / fusion protein: His6-tag (N terminal on insert)
  Cloning method: Restriction Enzyme; 5′ cloning site NdeI (unknown if destroyed); 3′ cloning site XhoI (unknown if destroyed)
  Sequencing primers: 5′ CTAGCCATATGTCAATCTCATCTGCTATTAAAAGC; 3′ CTAGCTCGAGTTAGTTCGCCTCTTTACCACTC
Terms and licenses: Academic/Nonprofit Terms; Industry Terms: Not Available to Industry
How to cite: POC1475 was a gift from Christopher A. O'Callaghan (Addgene plasmid # 213801 ; http://n2t.net/addgene:213801 ; RRID:Addgene_213801)
